>Addgene plasmid #46772 | pLIGFP_W220F | depositor full sequence | sequence record 66259 | pLIGFP_W220F sequence 6093 bps
CGCGAAATTAATACGACTCACTATAGGGGAATTGTGAGCGGATAACAATTCCCCTCTAGAAATAATTTTG
TTTAACTTTAAGAAGGAGATATACATATGGGCAAAGTGAGCAAGGGCGAGGAGCTGTTCACCGGGGTGGT
GCCCATCCTGGTCGAGCTGGACGGCGACGTAAACGGCCACAAGTTCAGCGTGTCCGGCGAGGGCGAGGGC
GATGCCACCTACGGCAAGCTGACCCTGAAGTTCATCTGCACCACCGGCAAGCTGCCCGTGCCCTGGCCCA
CCCTCGTGACCACCTTCGGCTACGGCCTGCAGTGCTTCGCCCGCTACCCCGACCACATGAAGCAGCACGA
CTTCTTCAAGTCCGCCATGCCCGAAGGCTACGTCCAGGAGCGCACCATCTTCTTCAAGGACGACGGCAAC
TACAAGACCCGCGCCGAGGTGAAGTTCGAGGGCGACACCCTGGTGAACCGCATCGAGCTGAAGGGCATCG
ACTTCAAGGAGGACGGCAACATCCTGGGGCACAAGCTGGAGTACAACTACAACAGCCACAACGTCTATAT
CATGGCCGACAAGCAGAAGAACGGCATCAAGGTGAACTTCAAGATCCGCCACAACATCGAGGACGGCAGC
GTGCAGCTCGCCGACCACTACCAGCAGAACACCCCCATCGGCGACGGCCCCGTGCTGCTGCCCGACAACC
ACTACCTGAGCTACCAGTCCGCCCTGAGCAAAGACCCCAACGAGAAGCGCGATCACATGGTCCTGCTGGA
GTTCGTGACCGCCGCCGGGATCACTCTCGGCATGGACGAGCTTTACAAGTAACTCGAGCACCACCACCAC
CACCACTGAGATCCGGCTGCTAACAAAGCCCGAAAGGAAGCTGAGTTGGCTGCTGCCACCGCTGAGCAAT
AACTAGCATAACCCCTTGGGGCCTCTAAACGGGTCTTGAGGGGTTTTTTGCTGAAAGGAGGAACTATATC
CGGATTGGCGAATGGG
[124 nt withheld, positions 997-1120]
C
[91 nt withheld, positions 1122-1212]
A
[49 nt withheld, positions 1214-1262]
CCTTTGACGTTGGAGTCCACGTTCTTT
[37 nt withheld, positions 1290-1326]
ACCCTATCTCGGTCTATTCTTTTGATTTATAAGGGATTTTGCCGATTTCGGCCTATTGGTTAAAAAATGA
GCTGATTTAACAAAAATTTAACGCGAATTTTAACAAAATATTAACGTTTACAATTTCAGGTGGCACTTTT
CGGGGAAATGTGCGCGGAACCCCTATTTGTTTATTTTTCTAAATACATTCAAATATGTATCCGCTCATGA
GACAATAACCCTGATAAATGCTTCAATAATATTGAAAAAGGAAGAGTATGAGTATTCAACATTTCCGTGT
CGCCCTTATTCCCTTTTTTGCGGCATTTTGCCTTCCTGTTTTTGCTCACCCAGAAACGCTGGTGAAAGTA
AAAGATGCTGAAGATCAGTTGGGTGCACGAGTGGGTTACATCGAACTGGATCTCAACAGCGGTAAGATCC
TTGAGAGTTTTCGCCCCGAAGAACGTTTTCCAATGATGAGCACTTTTAAAGTTCTGCTATGTGGCGCGGT
ATTATCCCGTATTGACGCCGGGCAAGAGCAACTCGGTCGCCGCATACACTATTCTCAGAATGACTTGGTT
GAGTACTCACCAGTCACAGAAAAGCATCTTACGGATGGCATGACAGTAAGAGAATTATGCAGTGCTGCCA
TAACCATGAGTGATAACACTGCGGCCAACTTACTTCTGACAACGATCGGAGGACCGAAGGAGCTAACCGC
TTTTTTGCACAACATGGGGGATCATGTAACTCGCCTTGATCGTTGGGAACCGGAGCTGAATGAAGCCATA
CCAAACGACGAGCGTGACACCACGATGCCTGCAGCAATGGCAACAACGTTGCGCAAACTATTAACTGGCG
AACTACTTACTCTAGCTTCCCGGCAACAATTAATAGACTGGATGGAGGCGGATAAAGTTGCAGGACCACT
TCTGCGCTCGGCCCTTCCGGCTGGCTGGTTTATTGCTGATAAATCTGGAGCCGGTGAGCGTGGGTCTCGC
GGTATCATTGCAGCACTGGGGCCAGATGGTAAGCCCTCCCGTATCGTAGTTATCTACACGACGGGGAGTC
AGGCAACTATGGATGAACGAAATAGACAGATCGCTGAGATAGGTGCCTCACTGATTAAGCATTGGTAACT
GTCAGACCAAGTTTACTCATATATACTTTAGATTGATTTAAAACTTCATTTTTAATTTAAAAGGATCTAG
GTGAAGATCCTTTTTGATAATCTCATGACCAAAATCCCTTAACGTGAGTTTTCGTTCCACTGAGCGTCAG
ACCCCGTAGAAAAGATCAAAGGATCTTCTTGAGATCCTTTTTTTCTGCGCGTAATCTGCTGCTTGCAAAC
AAAAAAACCACCGCTACCAGCGGTGGTTTGTTTGCCGGATCAAGAGCTACCAACTCTTTTTCCGAAGGTA
ACTGGCTTCAGCAGAGCGCAGATACCAAATACTGTCCTTCTAGTGTAGCCGTAGTTAGGCCACCACTTCA
AGAACTCTGTAGCACCGCCTACATACCTCGCTCTGCTAATCCTGTTACCAGTGGCTGCTGCCAGTGGCGA
TAAGTCGTGTCTTACCGGGTTGGACTCAAGACGATAGTTACCGGATAAGGCGCAGCGGTCGGGCTGAACG
GGGGGTTCGTGCACACAGCCCAGCTTGGAGCGAACGACCTACACCGAACTGAGATACCTACAGCGTGAGC
TATGAGAAAGCGCCACGCTTCCCGAAGGGAGAAAGGCGGACAGGTATCCGGTAAGCGGCAGGGTCGGAAC
AGGAGAGCGCACGAGGGAGCTTCCAGGGGGAAACGCCTGGTATCTTTATAGTCCTGTCGGGTTTCGCCAC
CTCTGACTTGAGCGTCGATTTTTGTGATGCTCGTCAGGGGGGCGGAGCCTATGGAAAAACGCCAGCAACG
CGGCCTTTTTACGGTTCCTGGCCTTTTGCTGGCCTTTTGCTCACATGTTCTTTCCTGCGTTATCCCCTGA
TTCTGTGGATAACCGTATTACCGCCTTTGAGTGAGCTGATACCGCTCGCCGCAGCCGAACGACCGAGCGC
AGCGAGTCAGTGAGCGAGGAAGCGGAAGAGCGCCTGATGCGGTATTTTCTCCTTACGCATCTGTGCGGTA
TTTCACACCGCATATATGGTGCACTCTCAGTACAATCTGCTCTGATGCCGCATAGTTAAGCCAGTATACA
CTCCGCTATCGCTACGTGACTGGGTCATGGCTGCGCCCCGACACCCGCCAACACCCGCTGACGCGCCCTG
ACGGGCTTGTCTGCTCCCGGCATCCGCTTACAGACAAGCTGTGACCGTCTCCGGGAGCTGCATGTGTCAG
AGGTTTTCACCGTCATCACCGAAACGCGCGAGGCAGCTGCGGTAAAGCTCATCAGCGTGGTCGTGAAGCG
ATTCACAGATGTCTGCCTGTTCATCCGCGTCCAGCTCGTTGAGTTTCTCCAGAAGCGTTAATGTCTGGCT
TCTGATAAAGCGGGCCATGTTAAGGGCGGTTTTTTCCTGTTTGGTCACTGATGCCTCCGTGTAAGGGGGA
TTTCTGTTCATGGGGGTAATGATACCGATGAAACGAGAGAGGATGCTCACGATACGGGTTACTGATGATG
AACATGCCCGGTTACTGGAACGTTGTGAGGGTAAACAACTGGCGGTATGGATGCGGCGGGACCAGAGAAA
AATCACTCAGGGTCAATGCCAGCGCTTCGTTAATACAGATGTAGGTGTTCCACAGGGTAGCCAGCAGCAT
CCTGCGATGCAGATCCGGAACATAATGGTGCAGGGCGCTGACTTCCGCGTTTCCAGACTTTACGAAACAC
GGAAACCGAAGACCATTCATGTTGTTGCTCAGGTCGCAGACGTTTTGCAGCAGCAGTCGCTTCACGTTCG
CTCGCGTATCGGTGATTCATTCTGCTAACCAGTAAGGCAACCCCGCCAGCCTAGCCGGGTCCTCAACGAC
AGGAGCACGATCATGCGCACCCGTGGGGCCGCCATGCCGGCGATAATGGCCTGCTTCTCGCCGAAACGTT
TGGTGGCGGGACCAGTGACGAAGGCTTGAGCGAGGGCGTGCAAGATTCCGAATACCGCAAGCGACAGGCC
GATCATCGTCGCGCTCCAGCGAAAGCGGTCCTCGCCGAAAATGACCCAGAGCGCTGCCGGCACCTGTCCT
ACGAGTTGCATGATAAAGAAGACAGTCATAAGTGCGGCGACGATAGTCATGCCCCGCGCCCACCGGAAGG
AGCTGACTGGGTTGAAGGCTCTCAAGGGCATCGGTCGAGATCCCGGTGCCTAATGAGTGAGCTAACTTAC
ATTAATTGCGTTGCGCTCACTGCCCGCTTTCCAGTCGGGAAACCTGTCGTGCCAGCTGCATTAATGAATC
GGCCAACGCGCGGGGAGAGGCGGTTTGCGTATTGGGTGCTAGCGTGGTTTTTCTTTTCACCAGTGAGACG
GGCAACAGCTGATTGCCCTTCACCGCCTGGCCCTGAGAGAGTTGCAGCAAGCGGTCCACGCTGGTTTGCC
CCAGCAGGCGAAAATCCTGTTTGATGGTGGTTAACGGCGGGATATAACATGAGCTGTCTTCGGTATCGTC
GTATCCCACTACCGAGATATCCGCACCAACGCGCAGCCCGGACTCGGTAATGGCGCGCATTGCGCCCAGC
GCCATCTGATCGTTGGCAACCAGCATCGCAGTGGGAACGATGCCCTCATTCAGCATTTGCATGGTTTGTT
GAAAACCGGACATGGCACTGAAGTCGCCTTCCCGTTCCGCTATCGGCTGAATTTGATTGCGAGTGAGATA
TTTATGCCAGCCAGCCAGACGCAGACGCGCCGAGACAGAACTTAATGGGCCCGCTAACAGCGCGATTTGC
TGGTGACCCAATGCGACCAGATGCTCCACGCCCAGTCGCGTACCGTCTTCATGGGAGAAAATAATACTGT
TGATGGGTGTCTGGTCAGAGACATCAAGAAATAACGCCGGAACATTAGTGCAGGCAGCTTCCACAGCAAT
GGCATCCTGGTCATCCAGCGGATAGTTAATGATCAGCCCACTGACGCGTTGCGCGAGAAGATTGTGCACC
GCCGCTTTACAGGCTTCGACGCCGCTTCGTTCTACCATCGACACCACCACGCTGGCACCCAGTTGATCGG
CGCGAGATTTAATCGCCGCGACAATTTGCGACGGCGCGTGCAGGGCCAGACTGGAGGTGGCAACGCCAAT
CAGCAAGCTTTGTTTGCCCGCCAGTTGTTGTGCCACGCGGTTGGGAATGTAATTCAGCTCCGCCATCGCC
GCTTCCACTTTTTCCCGCGTTTTCGCAGAAACGTGGCTGGCCTGGTTCACCACGCGGGAAACGGTCTGAT
AAGAGACACCGGCATACTCTGCGACATCGTATAACGTTACTGGTTTCACATTCACCACCCTGAATTGACT
CTCTTCCGGGCGCTATCATGCCATACCGCGAAAGGTTTTGCGCCATTCGATGGTGTCCGGGATCTCGACG
CTCTCCCTTATGCGACTCCTGCATTAGGAAGCAGCCCAGTAGTAGGTTGAGGCCGTTGAGCACCGCCGCC
GCAAGGAATGGTGCATGCAAGGAGATGGCGCCCAACAGTCCCCCGGCCACGGGGCCTGCCACCATACCCA
CGCCGAAACAAGCGCTCATGAGCCCGAAGTGGCGAGCCCGATCTTCCCCATCGGTGATGTCGGCGATATA
GGCGCCAGCAACCGCACCTGTGGCGCCGGTGATGCCGGCCACGATGCGTCCGGCGTAGAGGATCGAGATC
TCGATCC
Features (pLannotate 1.2.2; 19 found; start..end, strand, type, name):
      9..27      +  promoter       T7 promoter: promoter for bacteriophage T7 RNA polymerase
     28..52      +  protein_bind   lac operator: The lac repressor binds to the lac operator to inhibit transcription in E. coli. This inhibition can be relieved by adding lactose or isopropyl-β-D-thiogalactopyranoside (IPTG). lac repressor encoded by lacI
     67..89      +  RBS            RBS: efficient ribosome binding site from bacteriophage T7 gene 10 (Olins and Rangwala, 1989)
    106..822     +  CDS            EYFP: enhanced YFP mammalian codon-optimized
    829..846     +  CDS            9xHis (fragment): 9xHis affinity tag
    856..905     +  CDS            SET1 (fragment): solubility-enhancement tag derived from T7 phage gene 10B
    913..960     +  terminator     T7 terminator: transcription terminator for bacteriophage T7 RNA polymerase
    997..1452    +  rep_origin     f1 ori (sequence partly withheld): f1 bacteriophage origin of replication; arrow indicates direction of (+) strand synthesis
   1479..1583    +  promoter       AmpR promoter: bla
   1584..2444    +  CDS            AmpR: β-lactamase; bla; confers resistance to ampicillin, carbenicillin, and related antibiotics
   2615..3203    +  rep_origin     ori: high-copy-number ColE1/pMB1/pBR322/pUC origin of replication
   3389..3531    -  misc_feature   bom: basis of mobility region from pBR322
   3633..3824    -  CDS            rop: Rop protein, which maintains plasmids at low copy number; rop
   3841..4221    +  CDS            YPB1_ECOLX: Protein predicted: Swiss-Prot protein existence level 4. From Escherichia coli.
   4293..4584    -  CDS            TcR (fragment): tetracycline efflux protein; tet; confers resistance to tetracycline
   4599..4620    -  protein_bind   CAP binding site: CAP binding activates transcription in the presence of cAMP. E. coli catabolite activator protein
   4633..5715    -  CDS            lacI: lac repressor; lacI; The lac repressor binds to the lac operator to inhibit transcription in E. coli. This inhibition can be relieved by adding lactose or isopropyl-β-D-thiogalactopyranoside (IPTG).
   5716..5793    -  promoter       lacI promoter: lacI
   5801..6080    -  CDS            TcR (fragment): tetracycline efflux protein; tet; confers resistance to tetracycline
