[The description below was written by a language model from this plasmid's Addgene catalogue record and pLannotate feature annotations shown in this document.]
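Description:
pLIGFP_W220F is a bacterial protein-expression plasmid built on the Novagen pET22b backbone (6,093 bp in total), in which the plasmid-borne lac repressor gene carries a single substitution, tryptophan 220 to phenylalanine (LacIWF). It is propagated in E. coli under ampicillin selection through the β-lactamase gene and its own promoter. Replication relies on a ColE1/pMB1-type origin accompanied by the pBR322-derived bom site and rop gene. The catalogue lists the plasmid as high copy, although rop normally moderates copy number. An f1 origin is also present, and short tetracycline-resistance fragments flanking the lacI region are non-functional backbone remnants.

The expression cassette follows the standard pET layout: a T7 promoter immediately followed by a lac operator, the strong T7 gene 10 ribosome binding site, a fluorescent protein reading frame, a short C-terminal histidine tag and the T7 terminator. The automated annotation labels the reporter as EYFP, whereas the plasmid name implies GFP. These proteins are closely related variants, and the record does not settle which one is encoded. A small fragment annotated as a T7 gene 10B solubility tag just before the terminator is probably a sequence-similarity hit rather than a designed element. On the opposite strand, the 1,083 bp lacI gene is driven by its native lacI promoter. Its mutant product binds the operator to block T7 RNA polymerase transcription until IPTG is added.

The stated purpose is protein overexpression under control of the modified repressor, which the associated publication title describes as reducing leakiness. The fluorescent reporter presumably serves as a readout of basal versus induced expression. The depositor recommends a BL21 strain for expression.
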