Addgene plasmid #46772: pLIGFP_W220F
Purpose: Protein overexpression with the modified LacIWF repressor
Depositing lab: Florian Hollfelder. Depositing organization: University of Cambridge. Publication: A single mutation in the core domain of the lac repressor reduces leakiness. Gatti-Lafranconi P, Dijkman WP, Devenish SR, Hollfelder F. Microb Cell Fact. 2013 Jul 8;12:67. doi: 10.1186/1475-2859-12-67. PubMed 23834731.
Backbone
  Vector backbone: pET22b
  Backbone manufacturer: Novagen
  Backbone size w/o insert (bp): 5493
  Total vector size (bp): 6093
  Modifications to backbone: Position 220 in LacI is mutated from tryptophan to phenylalanine
Growth in bacteria
  Bacterial resistance: Ampicillin, 100 μg/mL
  Growth temperature: 37°C
  Growth strain: Top10
  Copy number: High Copy
Gene/Insert
  Gene/Insert name: LacI_W220F (alt names: LacIWF; LacI)
  Insert size (bp): 1083
  Mutation: Tryptophan 220 replaced by Phenylalanine
  Entrez Gene: lacI (a.k.a. b0345, ECK0342)
  Cloning method: Unknown
  Sequencing primers: 5′ cgccattcgatggtgtcc; 3′ aggctctcaagggcatcgg
Terms and licenses: Academic/Nonprofit Terms; Industry Terms: Not Available to Industry
Depositor comments: Use BL21 for expression. Growth temperature depends on the protein being over-expressed and is not affected by the modified repressor LacIWF.
How to cite: pLIGFP_W220F was a gift from Florian Hollfelder (Addgene plasmid # 46772 ; http://n2t.net/addgene:46772 ; RRID:Addgene_46772)
