>Addgene plasmid #46772 | pLIGFP_W220F | addgene partial sequence | sequence record 68600 | pBRrevBam 5'-GGTGATGTCGGCGATATAGG-3'
CGGTGATGCCGGCCACGATGCGTCCGGCGTAGAGGATCGAGATCTCGATCCCGCGAAATTAATACGACTC
ACTATAGGGGAATTGTGAGCGGATAACAATTCCCCTCTAGAAATAATTTTGTTTAACTTTAAGAAGGAGA
TATACATATGGGCAAAGTGAGCAAGGGCGAGGAGCTGTTCACCGGGGTGGTGCCCATCCTGGTCGAGCTG
GACGGCGACGTAAACGGCCACAAGTTCAGCGTGTCCGGCGAGGGCGAGGGCGATGCCACCTACGGCAAGC
TGACCCTGAAGTTCATCTGCACCACCGGCAAGCTGCCCGTGCCCTGGCCCACCCTCGTGACCACCTTCGG
CTACGGCCTGCAGTGCTTCGCCCGCTACCCCGACCACATGAAGCAGCACGACTTCTTCAAGTCCGCCATG
CCCGAAGGCTACGTCCAGGAGCGCACCATCTTCTTCAAGGACGACGGCAACTACAAGACCCGCGCCGAGG
TGAAGTTCGAGGGCGACACCCTGGTGAACCGCATCGAGCTGAAGGGCATCGACTTCAAGGAGGACGGCAA
CATCCTGGGGCACAAGCTGGAGTACAACTACAACAGCCACAACGTCTATATCATGGCCGACAAGCAGAAG
AACGGCATCAAGGTGAACTTCAAGATCCGCCACAACATCGAGGACGGCAGCGTGCAGCTCGCCGACCACT
ACCAGCAGAACACCCCCATCGGCGACGGCCCCGTGCTGCTGCCCGACAACCACTACCTGAGCTACCAGTC
CGCCCTGAGCAAAGACCCCAACGAGAAGCGCGATCACATGGTCCTGCTGGAGTTCGTGACCGCCGCCGGG
ATC
