>Addgene plasmid #46772 | pLIGFP_W220F | addgene partial sequence | sequence record 68601 | Tet-internal-R 5'-aaggagctgactgggttgaag-3'
CCGGTGCCTAATGAGTGAGCTAACTTACATTAATTGCGTTGCGCTCACTGCCCGCTTTCCAGTCGGGAAA
CCTGTCGTGCCAGCTGCATTAATGAATCGGCCAACGCGCGGGGAGAGGCGGTTTGCGTATTGGGTGCTAG
CGTGGTTTTTCTTTTCACCAGTGAGACGGGCAACAGCTGATTGCCCTTCACCGCCTGGCCCTGAGAGAGT
TGCAGCAAGCGGTCCACGCTGGTTTGCCCCAGCAGGCGAAAATCCTGTTTGATGGTGGTTAACGGCGGGA
TATAACATGAGCTGTCTTCGGTATCGTCGTATCCCACTACCGAGATATCCGCACCAACGCGCAGCCCGGA
CTCGGTAATGGCGCGCATTGCGCCCAGCGCCATCTGATCGTTGGCAACCAGCATCGCAGTGGGAACGATG
CCCTCATTCAGCATTTGCATGGTTTGTTGAAAACCGGACATGGCACTGAAGTCGCCTTCCCGTTCCGCTA
TCGGCTGAATTTGATTGCGAGTGAGATATTTATGCCAGCCAGCCAGACGCAGACGCGCCGAGACAGAACT
TAATGGGCCCGCTAACAGCGCGATTTGCTGGTGACCCAATGCGACCAGATGCTCCACGCCCAGTCGCGTA
CCGTCTTCATGGGAGAAAATAATACTGTTGATGGGTGTCTGGTCAGAGACATCAAGAAATAACGCCGGAA
CATTAGTGCAGGCAGCTTCCACAGCAATGGCATCCTGGTCATCCAGCGGATAGTTAATGATCAGCCCACT
GACGCGTTGCGCGAGAAGATTGTGCACCGCCGCTTTACAGGCTTCGACGCCGCTTCGTTCTACCATCGAC
ACCACCACGCTGGCACCCAGTTGATCGGCGCGAGATTTAATCGCCGCGACAATTTGCGACGGCGCGTGCA
GGGCCAGACT
